>Addgene plasmid #76678 | EPHA5 gRNA (BRDN0001149079) | addgene full sequence | sequence record 186292 | Addgene Assembled Sequence
CCCGGGTGCAAAGATGGATAAAGTTTTAAACAGAGAGGAATCTTTGCAGCTAATGGACCTTCTAGGTCTT
GAAAGGAGTGGGAATTGGCTCCGGTGCCCGTCAGTGGGCAGAGCGCACATCGCCCACAGTCCCCGAGAAG
TTGGGGGGAGGGGTCGGCAATTGATCCGGTGCCTAGAGAAGGTGGCGCGGGGTAAACTGGGAAAGTGATG
TCGTGTACTGGCTCCGCCTTTTTCCCGAGGGTGGGGGAGAACCGTATATAAGTGCAGTAGTCGCCGTGAA
CGTTCTTTTTCGCAACGGGTTTGCCGCCAGAACACAGGTAAGTGCCGTGTGTGGTTCCCGCGGGCCTGGC
CTCTTTACGGGTTATGGCCCTTGCGTGCCTTGAATTACTTCCACCTGGCTGCAGTACGTGATTCTTGATC
CCGAGCTTCGGGTTGGAAGTGGGTGGGAGAGTTCGAGGCCTTGCGCTTAAGGAGCCCCTTCGCCTCGTGC
TTGAGTTGAGGCCTGGCCTGGGCGCTGGGGCCGCCGCGTGCGAATCTGGTGGCACCTTCGCGCCTGTCTC
GCTGCTTTCGATAAGTCTCTAGCCATTTAAAATTTTTGATGACCTGCTGCGACGCTTTTTTTCTGGCAAG
ATAGTCTTGTAAATGCGGGCCAAGATCTGCACACTGGTATTTCGGTTTTTGGGGCCGCGGGCGGCGACGG
GGCCCGTGCGTCCCAGCGCACATGTTCGGCGAGGCGGGGCCTGCGAGCGCGGCCACCGAGAATCGGACGG
GGGTAGTCTCAAGCTGGCCGGCCTGCTCTGGTGCCTGGCCTCGCGCCGCCGTGTATCGCCCCGCCCTGGG
CGGCAAGGCTGGCCCGGTCGGCACCAGTTGCGTGAGCGGAAAGATGGCCGCTTCCCGGCCCTGCTGCAGG
GAGCTCAAAATGGAGGACGCGGCGCTCGGGAGAGCGGGCGGGTGAGTCACCCACACAAAGGAAAAGGGCC
TTTCCGTCCTCAGCCGTCGCTTCATGTGACTCCACGGAGTACCGGGCGCCGTCCAGGCACCTCGATTAGT
TCTCGAGCTTTTGGAGTACGTCGTCTTTAGGTTGGGGGGAGGGGTTTTATGCGATGGAGTTTCCCCACAC
TGAGTGGGTGGAGACTGAAGTTAGGCCAGCTTGGCACTTGATGTAATTCTCCTTGGAATTTGCCCTTTTT
GAGTTTGGATCTTGGTTCATTCTCAAGCCTCAGACAGTGGTTCAAAGTTTTTTTCTTCCATTTCAGGTGT
CGTGACGTACGGCCACCATGACCGAGTACAAGCCCACGGTGCGCCTCGCCACCCGCGACGACGTCCCCAG
GGCCGTACGCACCCTCGCCGCCGCGTTCGCCGACTACCCCGCCACGCGCCACACCGTCGATCCGGACCGC
CACATCGAGCGGGTCACCGAGCTGCAAGAACTCTTCCTCACGCGCGTCGGGCTCGACATCGGCAAGGTGT
GGGTCGCGGACGACGGCGCCGCCGTGGCGGTCTGGACCACGCCGGAGAGCGTCGAAGCGGGGGCGGTGTT
CGCCGAGATCGGCCCGCGCATGGCCGAGTTGAGCGGTTCCCGGCTGGCCGCGCAGCAACAGATGGAAGGC
CTCCTGGCGCCGCACCGGCCCAAGGAGCCCGCGTGGTTCCTGGCCACCGTCGGAGTCTCGCCCGACCACC
AGGGCAAGGGTCTGGGCAGCGCCGTCGTGCTCCCCGGAGTGGAGGCGGCCGAGCGCGCCGGGGTGCCCGC
CTTCCTGGAGACCTCCGCGCCCCGCAACCTCCCCTTCTACGAGCGGCTCGGCTTCACCGTCACCGCCGAC
GTCGAGGTGCCCGAAGGACCGCGCACCTGGTGCATGACCCGCAAGCCCGGTGCCTGAACGCGTTAAGTCG
ACAATCAACCTCTGGATTACAAAATTTGTGAAAGATTGACTGGTATTCTTAACTATGTTGCTCCTTTTAC
GCTATGTGGATACGCTGCTTTAATGCCTTTGTATCATGCTATTGCTTCCCGTATGGCTTTCATTTTCTCC
TCCTTGTATAAATCCTGGTTGCTGTCTCTTTATGAGGAGTTGTGGCCCGTTGTCAGGCAACGTGGCGTGG
TGTGCACTGTGTTTGCTGACGCAACCCCCACTGGTTGGGGCATTGCCACCACCTGTCAGCTCCTTTCCGG
GACTTTCGCTTTCCCCCTCCCTATTGCCACGGCGGAACTCATCGCCGCCTGCCTTGCCCGCTGCTGGACA
GGGGCTCGGCTGTTGGGCACTGACAATTCCGTGGTGTTGTCGGGGAAATCATCGTCCTTTCCTTGGCTGC
TCGCCTGTGTTGCCACCTGGATTCTGCGCGGGACGTCCTTCTGCTACGTCCCTTCGGCCCTCAATCCAGC
GGACCTTCCTTCCCGCGGCCTGCTGCCGGCTCTGCGGCCTCTTCCGCGTCTTCGCCTTCGCCCTCAGACG
AGTCGGATCTCCCTTTGGGCCGCCTCCCCGCGTCGACTTTAAGACCAATGACTTACAAGGCAGCTGTAGA
TCTTAGCCACTTTTTAAAAGAAAAGGGGGGACTGGAAGGGCTAATTCACTCCCAACGAAGACAAGATCTG
CTTTTTGCTTGTACTGGGTCTCTCTGGTTAGACCAGATCTGAGCCTGGGAGCTCTCTGGCTAACTAGGGA
ACCCACTGCTTAAGCCTCAATAAAGCTTGCCTTGAGTGCTTCAAGTAGTGTGTGCCCGTCTGTTGTGTGA
CTCTGGTAACTAGAGATCCCTCAGACCCTTTTAGTCAGTGTGGAAAATCTCTAGCAGTACGTATAGTAGT
TCATGTCATCTTATTATTCAGTATTTATAACTTGCAAAGAAATGAATATCAGAGAGTGAGAGGAACTTGT
TTATTGCAGCTTATAATGGTTACAAATAAAGCAATAGCATCACAAATTTCACAAATAAAGCATTTTTTTC
ACTGCATTCTAGTTGTGGTTTGTCCAAACTCATCAATGTATCTTATCATGTCTGGCTCTAGCTATCCCGC
CCCTAACTCCGCCCATCCCGCCCCTAACTCCGCCCAGTTCCGCCCATTCTCCGCCCCATGGCTGACTAAT
TTTTTTTATTTATGCAGAGGCCGAGGCCGCCTCGGCCTCTGAGCTATTCCAGAAGTAGTGAGGAGGCTTT
TTTGGAGGCCTAGGGACGTACCCAATTCGCCCTATAGTGAGTCGTATTACGCGCGCTCACTGGCCGTCGT
TTTACAACGTCGTGACTGGGAAAACCCTGGCGTTACCCAACTTAATCGCCTTGCAGCACATCCCCCTTTC
GCCAGCTGGCGTAATAGCGAAGAGGCCCGCACCGATCGCCCTTCCCAACAGTTGCGCAGCCTGAATGGCG
AATGGG
[124 nt withheld, positions 3367-3490]
C
[91 nt withheld, positions 3492-3582]
A
[49 nt withheld, positions 3584-3632]
CCTTTGACGTTGGAGTCCACGTTCTTT
[37 nt withheld, positions 3660-3696]
ACCCTATCTCGGTCTATTCTTTTGATTTATAAGGGATTTTGCCGATTTCGGCCTATTGGTTAAAAAATGA
GCTGATTTAACAAAAATTTAACGCGAATTTTAACAAAATATTAACGCTTACAATTTAGGTGGCACTTTTC
GGGGAAATGTGCGCGGAACCCCTATTTGTTTATTTTTCTAAATACATTCAAATATGTATCCGCTCATGAG
ACAATAACCCTGATAAATGCTTCAATAATATTGAAAAAGGAAGAGTATGAGTATTCAACATTTCCGTGTC
GCCCTTATTCCCTTTTTTGCGGCATTTTGCCTTCCTGTTTTTGCTCACCCAGAAACGCTGGTGAAAGTAA
AAGATGCTGAAGATCAGTTGGGTGCACGAGTGGGTTACATCGAACTGGATCTCAACAGCGGTAAGATCCT
TGAGAGTTTTCGCCCCGAAGAACGTTTTCCAATGATGAGCACTTTTAAAGTTCTGCTATGTGGCGCGGTA
TTATCCCGTATTGACGCCGGGCAAGAGCAACTCGGTCGCCGCATACACTATTCTCAGAATGACTTGGTTG
AGTACTCACCAGTCACAGAAAAGCATCTTACGGATGGCATGACAGTAAGAGAATTATGCAGTGCTGCCAT
AACCATGAGTGATAACACTGCGGCCAACTTACTTCTGACAACGATCGGAGGACCGAAGGAGCTAACCGCT
TTTTTGCACAACATGGGGGATCATGTAACTCGCCTTGATCGTTGGGAACCGGAGCTGAATGAAGCCATAC
CAAACGACGAGCGTGACACCACGATGCCTGTAGCAATGGCAACAACGTTGCGCAAACTATTAACTGGCGA
ACTACTTACTCTAGCTTCCCGGCAACAATTAATAGACTGGATGGAGGCGGATAAAGTTGCAGGACCACTT
CTGCGCTCGGCCCTTCCGGCTGGCTGGTTTATTGCTGATAAATCTGGAGCCGGTGAGCGTGGGTCTCGCG
GTATCATTGCAGCACTGGGGCCAGATGGTAAGCCCTCCCGTATCGTAGTTATCTACACGACGGGGAGTCA
GGCAACTATGGATGAACGAAATAGACAGATCGCTGAGATAGGTGCCTCACTGATTAAGCATTGGTAACTG
TCAGACCAAGTTTACTCATATATACTTTAGATTGATTTAAAACTTCATTTTTAATTTAAAAGGATCTAGG
TGAAGATCCTTTTTGATAATCTCATGACCAAAATCCCTTAACGTGAGTTTTCGTTCCACTGAGCGTCAGA
CCCCGTAGAAAAGATCAAAGGATCTTCTTGAGATCCTTTTTTTCTGCGCGTAATCTGCTGCTTGCAAACA
AAAAAACCACCGCTACCAGCGGTGGTTTGTTTGCCGGATCAAGAGCTACCAACTCTTTTTCCGAAGGTAA
CTGGCTTCAGCAGAGCGCAGATACCAAATACTGTTCTTCTAGTGTAGCCGTAGTTAGGCCACCACTTCAA
GAACTCTGTAGCACCGCCTACATACCTCGCTCTGCTAATCCTGTTACCAGTGGCTGCTGCCAGTGGCGAT
AAGTCGTGTCTTACCGGGTTGGACTCAAGACGATAGTTACCGGATAAGGCGCAGCGGTCGGGCTGAACGG
GGGGTTCGTGCACACAGCCCAGCTTGGAGCGAACGACCTACACCGAACTGAGATACCTACAGCGTGAGCT
ATGAGAAAGCGCCACGCTTCCCGAAGGGAGAAAGGCGGACAGGTATCCGGTAAGCGGCAGGGTCGGAACA
GGAGAGCGCACGAGGGAGCTTCCAGGGGGAAACGCCTGGTATCTTTATAGTCCTGTCGGGTTTCGCCACC
TCTGACTTGAGCGTCGATTTTTGTGATGCTCGTCAGGGGGGCGGAGCCTATGGAAAAACGCCAGCAACGC
GGCCTTTTTACGGTTCCTGGCCTTTTGCTGGCCTTTTGCTCACATGTTCTTTCCTGCGTTATCCCCTGAT
TCTGTGGATAACCGTATTACCGCCTTTGAGTGAGCTGATACCGCTCGCCGCAGCCGAACGACCGAGCGCA
GCGAGTCAGTGAGCGAGGAAGCGGAAGAGCGCCCAATACGCAAACCGCCTCTCCCCGCGCGTTGGCCGAT
TCATTAATGCAGCTGGCACGACAGGTTTCCCGACTGGAAAGCGGGCAGTGAGCGCAACGCAATTAATGTG
AGTTAGCTCACTCATTAGGCACCCCAGGCTTTACACTTTATGCTTCCGGCTCGTATGTTGTGTGGAATTG
TGAGCGGATAACAATTTCACACAGGAAACAGCTATGACCATGATTACGCCAAGCGCGCAATTAACCCTCA
CTAAAGGGAACAAAAGCTGGAGCTGCAAGCTTAATGTAGTCTTATGCAATACTCTTGTAGTCTTGCAACA
TGGTAACGATGAGTTAGCAACATGCCTTACAAGGAGAGAAAAAGCACCGTGCATGCCGATTGGTGGAAGT
AAGGTGGTACGATCGTGCCTTATTAGGAAGGCAACAGACGGGTCTGACATGGATTGGACGAACCACTGAA
TTGCCGCATTGCAGAGATATTGTATTTAAGTGCCTAGCTCGATACATAAACGGGTCTCTCTGGTTAGACC
AGATCTGAGCCTGGGAGCTCTCTGGCTAACTAGGGAACCCACTGCTTAAGCCTCAATAAAGCTTGCCTTG
AGTGCTTCAAGTAGTGTGTGCCCGTCTGTTGTGTGACTCTGGTAACTAGAGATCCCTCAGACCCTTTTAG
TCAGTGTGGAAAATCTCTAGCAGTGGCGCCCGAACAGGGACTTGAAAGCGAAAGGGAAACCAGAGGAGCT
CTCTCGACGCAGGACTCGGCTTGCTGAAGCGCGCACGGCAAGAGGCGAGGGGCGGCGACTGGTGAGTACG
CCAAAAATTTTGACTAGCGGAGGCTAGAAGGAGAGAGATGGGTGCGAGAGCGTCAGTATTAAGCGGGGGA
GAATTAGATCGCGATGGGAAAAAATTCGGTTAAGGCCAGGGGGAAAGAAAAAATATAAATTAAAACATAT
AGTATGGGCAAGCAGGGAGCTAGAACGATTCGCAGTTAATCCTGGCCTGTTAGAAACATCAGAAGGCTGT
AGACAAATACTGGGACAGCTACAACCATCCCTTCAGACAGGATCAGAAGAACTTAGATCATTATATAATA
CAGTAGCAACCCTCTATTGTGTGCATCAAAGGATAGAGATAAAAGACACCAAGGAAGCTTTAGACAAGAT
AGAGGAAGAGCAAAACAAAAGTAAGACCACCGCACAGCAAGCGGCCGCTGATCTTCAGACCTGGAGGAGG
AGATATGAGGGACAATTGGAGAAGTGAATTATATAAATATAAAGTAGTAAAAATTGAACCATTAGGAGTA
GCACCCACCAAGGCAAAGAGAAGAGTGGTGCAGAGAGAAAAAAGAGCAGTGGGAATAGGAGCTTTGTTCC
TTGGGTTCTTGGGAGCAGCAGGAAGCACTATGGGCGCAGCGTCAATGACGCTGACGGTACAGGCCAGACA
ATTATTGTCTGGTATAGTGCAGCAGCAGAACAATTTGCTGAGGGCTATTGAGGCGCAACAGCATCTGTTG
CAACTCACAGTCTGGGGCATCAAGCAGCTCCAGGCAAGAATCCTGGCTGTGGAAAGATACCTAAAGGATC
AACAGCTCCTGGGGATTTGGGGTTGCTCTGGAAAACTCATTTGCACCACTGCTGTGCCTTGGAATGCTAG
TTGGAGTAATAAATCTCTGGAACAGATTTGGAATCACACGACCTGGATGGAGTGGGACAGAGAAATTAAC
AATTACACAAGCTTAATACACTCCTTAATTGAAGAATCGCAAAACCAGCAAGAAAAGAATGAACAAGAAT
TATTGGAATTAGATAAATGGGCAAGTTTGTGGAATTGGTTTAACATAACAAATTGGCTGTGGTATATAAA
ATTATTCATAATGATAGTAGGAGGCTTGGTAGGTTTAAGAATAGTTTTTGCTGTACTTTCTATAGTGAAT
AGAGTTAGGCAGGGATATTCACCATTATCGTTTCAGACCCACCTCCCAACCCCGAGGGGACCCAGAGAGG
GCCTATTTCCCATGATTCCTTCATATTTGCATATACGATACAAGGCTGTTAGAGAGATAATTAGAATTAA
TTTGACTGTAAACACAAAGATATTAGTACAAAATACGTGACGTAGAAAGTAATAATTTCTTGGGTAGTTT
GCAGTTTTAAAATTATGTTTTAAAATGGACTATCATATGCTTACCGTAACTTGAAAGTATTTCGATTTCT
TGGCTTTATATATCTTGTGGAAAGGACGAAACACCGACATTTGAGATGGCATTCCGGTTTTAGAGCTAGA
AATAGCAAGTTAAAATAAGGCTAGTCCGTTATCAACTTGAAAAAGTGGCACCGAGTCGGTGCTTTTTTAA
GCTTGGCGTAACTAGATCTTGAGACAAATGGCAGTATTCATCCACAATTTTAAAAGAAAAGGGGGGATTG
GGGGGTACAGTGCAGGGGAAAGAATAGTAGACATAATAGCAACAGACATACAAACTAAAGAATTACAAAA
ACAAATTACAAAAATTCAAAATTTTCGGGTTTATTACAGGGACAGCAGAGATCCACTTTGGCGCCGGCTC
GAGGGGG
Features (pLannotate 1.2.2; 29 found; start..end, strand, type, name):
     14..80      +  CDS            small t antigen (fragment): SV40 (simian virus 40) small t antigen
    106..317     +  promoter       EF-1α core promoter: core promoter for human elongation factor EF-1α
    318..1256    +  intron         EF-1α intron A: intron upstream of the start codon of human EF-1α
   1278..1877    +  CDS            PuroR (fragment): puromycin N-acetyltransferase; pac from Streptomyces; confers resistance to puromycin
   1893..2481    +  misc_feature   WPRE: woodchuck hepatitis virus posttranscriptional regulatory element
   2532..2551    +  misc_feature   cPPT/CTS (fragment): central polypurine tract and central termination sequence of HIV-1
   2553..2786    +  LTR            3' LTR (ΔU3): self-inactivating 3' long terminal repeat (LTR) from HIV-1
   2864..2985    +  polyA_signal   SV40 poly(A) signal: SV40 polyadenylation signal
   3025..3160    +  rep_origin     SV40 ori: SV40 origin of replication
   3181..3199    -  promoter       T7 promoter: promoter for bacteriophage T7 RNA polymerase
   3207..3362    +  CDS            lacZα (fragment): LacZα fragment of β-galactosidase; lacZ fragment
   3367..3795    +  rep_origin     f1 ori (sequence partly withheld): f1 bacteriophage origin of replication; arrow indicates direction of (+) strand synthesis
   3848..3952    +  promoter       AmpR promoter: bla
   3953..4813    +  CDS            AmpR: β-lactamase; bla; confers resistance to ampicillin, carbenicillin, and related antibiotics
   4984..5572    +  rep_origin     ori: high-copy-number ColE1/pMB1/pBR322/pUC origin of replication
   5755..5847    +  CDS            lacI (fragment): lac repressor; lacI; The lac repressor binds to the lac operator to inhibit transcription in E. coli. This inhibition can be relieved by adding lactose or isopropyl-β-D-thiogalactopyranoside (IPTG).
   5860..5881    +  protein_bind   CAP binding site: CAP binding activates transcription in the presence of cAMP. E. coli catabolite activator protein
   5896..5926    +  promoter       lac promoter: promoter for the E. coli lac operon
   5934..5950    +  protein_bind   lac operator: The lac repressor binds to the lac operator to inhibit transcription in E. coli. This inhibition can be relieved by adding lactose or isopropyl-β-D-thiogalactopyranoside (IPTG). lac repressor encoded by lacI
   5995..6013    +  promoter       T3 promoter: promoter for bacteriophage T3 RNA polymerase
   6041..6267    +  promoter       RSV promoter: Rous sarcoma virus enhancer/promoter
   6268..6448    +  LTR            5' LTR (truncated): truncated 5' long terminal repeat (LTR) from HIV-1
   6495..6620    +  misc_feature   HIV-1 Ψ: packaging signal of human immunodeficiency virus type 1
   6604..6967    +  CDS            HIV-1 gag (fragment): gag protein from human immunodeficiency virus 1; gag
   7113..7346    +  misc_feature   RRE: The Rev response element (RRE) of HIV-1 allows for Rev-dependent mRNA export from the nucleus to the cytoplasm.
   7723..7749    +  CDS            Rev (fragment): human immunodeficiency virus 1 (HIV-1) Rev protein; rev; enhances nuclear export of unspliced and incompletely spliced viral mRNAs
   7753..7993    +  promoter       U6 promoter: RNA polymerase III promoter for human U6 snRNA
   8023..8098    +  misc_RNA       gRNA scaffold: guide RNA scaffold for the Streptococcus pyogenes CRISPR/Cas9 system
   8154..8271    +  misc_feature   cPPT/CTS: central polypurine tract and central termination sequence of HIV-1
