[The description below was written by a language model from this plasmid's Addgene catalogue record and pLannotate feature annotations shown in this document.]
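Description:
EPHA5 gRNA (BRDN0001149079) is a third-generation lentiviral CRISPR guide plasmid built on the lentiGuide-Puro backbone and designed to target human EPHA5, an Eph-family receptor tyrosine kinase gene. It is propagated in E. coli as a high-copy plasmid through a ColE1/pUC-type origin with ampicillin (β-lactamase) selection. The backbone also carries an f1 origin, an SV40 origin and residual lac, T7 and T3 elements inherited from the cloning vector.

The lentiviral transfer cassette begins with an RSV promoter fused to a truncated HIV-1 5′ LTR, which allows Tat-independent production of genomic RNA. This is followed by the Ψ packaging signal with a partial gag sequence and the Rev response element for Rev-dependent nuclear export. It ends in a ΔU3 self-inactivating 3′ LTR and an SV40 polyadenylation signal. Within this unit, a human U6 RNA polymerase III promoter drives the 20-nt EPHA5 spacer joined to the Streptococcus pyogenes Cas9 guide RNA scaffold. A cPPT/CTS element lies downstream of the scaffold to aid nuclear import of the viral genome. A separate EF-1α promoter with its intron A expresses puromycin N-acetyltransferase for selection of transduced mammalian cells, and a WPRE enhances transcript expression.

The plasmid does not encode Cas9, so it must be paired with a separate Cas9 vector or used in cells that already express Cas9 to disrupt EPHA5. It corresponds to a guide from a human kinome gRNA library designed with optimized sgRNA rules. The depositor notes that the reference sequence used for guide design has since been withdrawn from GenBank.
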