Addgene plasmid #76678: EPHA5 gRNA (BRDN0001149079)
Purpose: 3rd generation lentiviral gRNA plasmid targeting human EPHA5
Depositing lab: John Doench & David Root. Depositing organization: Broad Institute. Publication: Optimized sgRNA design to maximize activity and minimize off-target effects of CRISPR-Cas9. Doench JG, Fusi N, Sullender M, Hegde M, Vaimberg EW, Donovan KF, Smith I, Tothova Z, Wilen C, Orchard R, Virgin HW, Listgarten J, Root DE. Nat Biotechnol. 2016 Jan 18. doi: 10.1038/nbt.3437. PubMed 26780180.
Backbone
  Vector backbone: lentiGuide-Puro
  Backbone manufacturer: Zhang Lab (Addgene plasmid # 52963)
  Vector type: Mammalian Expression, Lentiviral, CRISPR
  Selectable markers: Puromycin
Growth in bacteria
  Bacterial resistance: Ampicillin, 100 μg/mL
  Growth temperature: 37°C
  Growth strain: DH5alpha
  Copy number: High Copy
Gene/Insert
  Gene/Insert name: EPHA5 (alt name: EPHA5)
  gRNA/shRNA sequence: ACATTTGAGATGGCATTCCG
  Species: H. sapiens (human)
  Entrez Gene: EPHA5 (a.k.a. CEK7, EHK-1, EHK1, EK7, HEK7, TYRO4)
  Promoter: hU6
  Cloning method: Unknown
  Sequencing primers: 5′ U6-F; 3′ pS2-R
Terms and licenses: Academic/Nonprofit Terms; Industry Terms: Not Available to Industry
Depositor comments: The gRNA was designed to target a Genbank reference sequence which has since been removed from the database. Note that this plasmid does NOT contain Cas9. It should be used in conjunction with lentiCas9-Blast (Addgene #52962) or otherwise with cell lines already expressing Cas9. Browse the full kinome gRNA library at http://www.addgene.org/pooled-library/broadgpp-human-kinome/ or visit http://www.broadinstitute.org/rnai/public/ for detailed protocols and information.
How to cite: EPHA5 gRNA (BRDN0001149079) was a gift from John Doench & David Root (Addgene plasmid # 76678 ; http://n2t.net/addgene:76678 ; RRID:Addgene_76678)
