>Addgene plasmid #76678 | EPHA5 gRNA (BRDN0001149079) | depositor partial sequence | sequence record 144138 | Target Sequence
ACATTTGAGATGGCATTCCG
