>Addgene plasmid #76678 | EPHA5 gRNA (BRDN0001149079) | addgene partial sequence | sequence record 186291 | hU6-F
AGAAAGTAATAATTTCTTGGGTAGTTTGCAGTTTTAAAATTATGTTTTAAAATGGACTATCATATGCTTA
CCGTAACTTGAAAGTATTTCGATTTCTTGGCTTTATATATCTTGTGGAAAGGACGAAACACCGACATTTG
AGATGGCATTCCGGTTTTAGAGCTAGAAATAGCAAGTTAAAATAAGGCTAGTCCGTTATCAACTTGAAAA
AGTGGCACCGAGTCGGTGCTTTTTTAAGCTTGGCGTAACTAGATCTTGAGACAAATGGCAGTATTCATCC
ACAATTTTAAAAGAAAAGGGGGGATTGGGGGGTACAGTGCAGGGGAAAGAATAGTAGACATAATAGCAAC
AGACATACAAACTAAAGAATTACAAAAACAAATTACAAAAATTCAAAATTTTCGGGTTTATTACAGGGAC
AGCAGAGATCCACTTTGGCGCCGGCTCGAGGGGGCCCGGGTGCAAAGATGGATAAAGTTTTAAACAGAGA
GGAATCTTTGCAGCTAATGGACCTTCTAGGTCTTGAAAGGAGTGGGAATTGGCTCCGGTGCCCGTCAGTG
GGCAGAGCGC
